>Addgene plasmid #85920 | AB.pCCL.sin.cPPT.GFP.miR-210-3p.sensor.PGK.dNGFR.WPRE | addgene full sequence | sequence record 170014 | Addgene NGS Result
ATGGTGAGCAAGGGCGAGGAGCTGTTCACCGGGGTGGTGCCCATCCTGGTCGAGCTGGACGGCGACGTAA
ACGGCCACAAGTTCAGCGTGTCCGGCGAGGGCGAGGGCGATGCCACCTACGGCAAGCTGACCCTGAAGTT
CATCTGCACCACCGGCAAGCTGCCCGTGCCCTGGCCCACCCTCGTGACCACCCTGACCTACGGCGTGCAG
TGCTTCAGCCGCTACCCCGACCACATGAAGCAGCACGACTTCTTCAAGTCCGCCATGCCCGAAGGCTACG
TCCAGGAGCGCACCATCTTCTTCAAGGACGACGGCAACTACAAGACCCGCGCCGAGGTGAAGTTCGAGGG
CGACACCCTGGTGAACCGCATCGAGCTGAAGGGCATCGACTTCAAGGAGGACGGCAACATCCTGGGGCAC
AAGCTGGAGTACAACTACAACAGCCACAACGTCTATATCATGGCCGACAAGCAGAAGAACGGCATCAAGG
TGAACTTCAAGATCCGCCACAACATCGAGGACGGCAGCGTGCAGCTCGCCGACCACTACCAGCAGAACAC
CCCCATCGGCGACGGCCCCGTGCTGCTGCCCGACAACCACTACCTGAGCACCCAGTCCGCCCTGAGCAAA
GACCCCAACGAGAAGCGCGATCACATGGTCCTGCTGGAGTTCGTGACCGCCGCCGGGATCACTCTCGGCA
TGGACGAGCTGTACAAGTAAAGCGGCCGCGTCGAGAGATGGGGGAGGCTAACTGAGCTAGCCGACCTTAA
CTGGGGAGTACTGGTCGACGTAGCTCAGCCGCTGTCACACGCACAGTCAGCCGCTGTCACACGCACAGTC
AGCCGCTGTCACACGCACAGTCAGCCGCTGTCACACGCACAGTCAGCCGCTGTCACACGCACAGTCAGCC
GCTGTCACACGCACAGACCGGTACTAGCTTAGTCATGCACCGGGCTGCAGGAATTCGATGACAGGCGCAG
CTTCCGAGGGATTTGAGATCCAGACATGATAAGATACATTGATGAGTTTGGACAAACCAAAACTAGAATG
CAGTGAAAAAAATGCCTTATTTGTGAAATTTGTGATGCTATTGCCTTATTTGTAACCATTATAAGCTGCA
ATAAACAAGTTAACAACAACAATTGCATTCATTTTATGTTTCAGGTTCAGGGGGAGGTGTGGGAGGTTTT
TTAAAGCAAGTAAAACCTCTACAAATGTGGTATGGCTGATTATGATCAGATCTCTCGAGGCTAGTCTCGT
GATCGATAAAATTTTGAATTTTTGTAATTTGTTTTTGTAATTCTTTAGTTTGTATGTCTGTTGCTATTAT
GTCTACTATTCTTTCCCCTGCACTGTACCCCCCAATCCCCCCTTTTCTTTTAAAAGTTAACCGATACCGT
CGAGATCCGTTCACTAATCGAATGGATCTGTCTCTGTCTCTCTCTCCACCTTCTTCTTCTATTCCTTCGG
GCCTGTCGGGTCCCCTCGGGGTTGGGAGGTGGGTCTGAAACGATAATGGTGAATATCCCTGCCTAACTCT
ATTCACTATAGAAAGTACAGCAAAAACTATTCTTAAACCTACCAAGCCTCCTACTATCATTATGAATAAT
TTTATATACCACAGCCAATTTGTTATGTTAAACCAATTCCACAAACTTGCCCATTTATCTAATTCCAATA
ATTCTTGTTCATTCTTTTCTTGCTGGTTTTGCGATTCTTCAATTAAGGAGTGTATTAAGCTTGTGTAATT
GTTAATTTCTCTGTCCCACTCCATCCAGGTCGTGTGATTCCAAATCTGTTCCAGAGATTTATTACTCCAA
CTAGCATTCCAAGGCACAGCAGTGGTGCAAATGAGTTTTCCAGAGCAACCCCAAATCCCCAGGAGCTGTT
GATCCTTTAGGTATCTTTCCACAGCCAGGATTCTTGCCTGGAGCTGCTTGATGCCCCAGACTGTGAGTTG
CAACAGATGCTGTTGCGCCTCAATAGCCCTCAGCAAATTGTTCTGCTGCTGCACTATACCAGACAATAAT
TGTCTGGCCTGTACCGTCAGCGTCATTGACGCTGCGCCCATAGTGCTTCCTGCTGCTCCCAAGAACCCAA
GGAACAAAGCTCCTATTCCCACTGCTCTTTTTTCTCTCTGCACCACTCTTCTCTTTGCCTTGGTGGGTGC
TACTCCTAATGGTTCAATTTTTACTACTTTATATTTATATAATTCACTTCTCCAATTGTCCCTCATATCT
CCTCCTCCAGGTCTGAAGATCAGCGGCCGCTTGCTGTGCGGTGGTCTTACTTTTGTTTTGCTCTTCCTCT
ATCTTGTCTAAAGCTTCCTTGGTGTCTTTTATCTCTATCCTTTGATGCACACAATAGAGGGTTGCTACTG
TATTATATAATGATCTAAGTTCTTCTGATCCTGTCTGAAGGGATGGTTGTAGCTGTCCCAGTATTTGTCT
ACAGCCTTCTGATGTTTCTAACAGGCCAGGATTAACTGCGAATCGTTCTAGCTCCCTGCTTGCCCATACT
ATATGTTTTAATTTATATTTTTTCTTTCCCCCTGGCCTTAACCGAATTTTTTCCCATCGCGATCTAATTC
TCCCCCGCTTAATACTGACGCTCTCGCACCCATCTCTCTCCTTCTAGCCTCCGCTAGTCAAAATTTTTGG
CGTACTCACCAGTCGCCGCCCCTCGCCTCTTGCCGTGCGCGCTTCAGCAAGCCGAGTCCTGCGTCGAGAG
AGCTCCTCTGGTTTCCCTTTCGCTTTCAAGTCCCTGTTCGGGCGCCACTGCTAGAGATTTTCCACACTGA
CTAAAAGGGTCTGAGGGATCTCTAGTTACCAGAGTCACACAACAGACGGGCACACACTACTTGAAGCACT
CAAGGCAAGCTTTATTGAGGCTTAAGCAGTGGGTTCCCTAGTTAGCCAGAGAGCTCCCAGGCTCAGATCT
GGTCTAACCAGAGAGACCCCGGTTCACTAAACGAGCTCTGCTTATATAGACCTCCCACCGTACACGCCTA
CCGCCCATTTGCGTCAATGGGGCGGAGTTGTTACGACATTTTGGAAAGTCCCGTTGATTTTGGTGCCAAA
ACAAACTCCCATTGACGTCAATGGGGTGGAGACTTGGAAATCCCCGTGAGTCAAACCGCTATCCACGCCC
ATTGATGTACTGCCAAAACCGCATCACCATGGTAATAGCGATGACTAATACGTAGATGTACTGCCAAGTA
GGAAAGTCCCATAAGGTCATGTACTGGGCATAATGCCAGGCGGGCCATTTACCGTCATTGACGTCAATAG
GGGGCGTACTTGGCATATGATACACTTGATGTACTGCCAAGTGGGCAGTTTACCGTAAATACTCCACCCA
TTGACGTCAATGGAAAGTCCCTATTGGCGTTACTATGGGAACATACGTCATTATTGACGTCAATGGGCGG
GGGTCGTTGGGCGGTCAGCCAGGCGGGCCATTTACCGTAAGTTATGTAACGCGGAACTCCATATATGGGC
TATGAACTAATGACCCCGTAATTGATTACTATTAATAACTAGTCAATAATCAATGTCAACATGGCGGTAA
TGTTGGACATGAGCCAATATAAATGTACATATTATGATATGGATACAACGTATGCAATGGCCAAGCTTGC
AGCTCCAGCTTTTGTTCCCTTTAGTGAGGGTTAATTGCGCGCTTGGCGTAATCATGGTCATAGCTGTTTC
CTGTGTGAAATTGTTATCCGCTCACAATTCCACACAACATACGAGCCGGAAGCATAAAGTGTAAAGCCTG
GGGTGCCTAATGAGTGAGCTAACTCACATTAATTGCGTTGCGCTCACTGCCCGCTTTCCAGTCGGGAAAC
CTGTCGTGCCAGCTGCATTAATGAATCGGCCAACGCGCGGGGAGAGGCGGTTTGCGTATTGGGCGCTCTT
CCGCTTCCTCGCTCACTGACTCGCTGCGCTCGGTCGTTCGGCTGCGGCGAGCGGTATCAGCTCACTCAAA
GGCGGTAATACGGTTATCCACAGAATCAGGGGATAACGCAGGAAAGAACATGTGAGCAAAAGGCCAGCAA
AAGGCCAGGAACCGTAAAAAGGCCGCGTTGCTGGCGTTTTTCCATAGGCTCCGCCCCCCTGACGAGCATC
ACAAAAATCGACGCTCAAGTCAGAGGTGGCGAAACCCGACAGGACTATAAAGATACCAGGCGTTTCCCCC
TGGAAGCTCCCTCGTGCGCTCTCCTGTTCCGACCCTGCCGCTTACCGGATACCTGTCCGCCTTTCTCCCT
TCGGGAAGCGTGGCGCTTTCTCATAGCTCACGCTGTAGGTATCTCAGTTCGGTGTAGGTCGTTCGCTCCA
AGCTGGGCTGTGTGCACGAACCCCCCGTTCAGCCCGACCGCTGCGCCTTATCCGGTAACTATCGTCTTGA
GTCCAACCCGGTAAGACACGACTTATCGCCACTGGCAGCAGCCACTGGTAACAGGATTAGCAGAGCGAGG
TATGTAGGCGGTGCTACAGAGTTCTTGAAGTGGTGGCCTAACTACGGCTACACTAGAAGAACAGTATTTG
GTATCTGCGCTCTGCTGAAGCCAGTTACCTTCGGAAAAAGAGTTGGTAGCTCTTGATCCGGCAAACAAAC
CACCGCTGGTAGCGGTGGTTTTTTTGTTTGCAAGCAGCAGATTACGCGCAGAAAAAAAGGATCTCAAGAA
GATCCTTTGATCTTTTCTACGGGGTCTGACGCTCAGTGGAACGAAAACTCACGTTAAGGGATTTTGGTCA
TGAGATTATCAAAAAGGATCTTCACCTAGATCCTTTTAAATTAAAAATGAAGTTTTAAATCAATCTAAAG
TATATATGAGTAAACTTGGTCTGACAGTTACCAATGCTTAATCAGTGAGGCACCTATCTCAGCGATCTGT
CTATTTCGTTCATCCATAGTTGCCTGACTCCCCGTCGTGTAGATAACTACGATACGGGAGGGCTTACCAT
CTGGCCCCAGTGCTGCAATGATACCGCGAGACCCACGCTCACCGGCTCCAGATTTATCAGCAATAAACCA
GCCAGCCGGAAGGGCCGAGCGCAGAAGTGGTCCTGCAACTTTATCCGCCTCCATCCAGTCTATTAATTGT
TGCCGGGAAGCTAGAGTAAGTAGTTCGCCAGTTAATAGTTTGCGCAACGTTGTTGCCATTGCTACAGGCA
TCGTGGTGTCACGCTCGTCGTTTGGTATGGCTTCATTCAGCTCCGGTTCCCAACGATCAAGGCGAGTTAC
ATGATCCCCCATGTTGTGCAAAAAAGCGGTTAGCTCCTTCGGTCCTCCGATCGTTGTCAGAAGTAAGTTG
GCCGCAGTGTTATCACTCATGGTTATGGCAGCACTGCATAATTCTCTTACTGTCATGCCATCCGTAAGAT
GCTTTTCTGTGACTGGTGAGTACTCAACCAAGTCATTCTGAGAATAGTGTATGCGGCGACCGAGTTGCTC
TTGCCCGGCGTCAATACGGGATAATACCGCGCCACATAGCAGAACTTTAAAAGTGCTCATCATTGGAAAA
CGTTCTTCGGGGCGAAAACTCTCAAGGATCTTACCGCTGTTGAGATCCAGTTCGATGTAACCCACTCGTG
CACCCAACTGATCTTCAGCATCTTTTACTTTCACCAGCGTTTCTGGGTGAGCAAAAACAGGAAGGCAAAA
TGCCGCAAAAAAGGGAATAAGGGCGACACGGAAATGTTGAATACTCATACTCTTCCTTTTTCAATATTAT
TGAAGCATTTATCAGGGTTATTGTCTCATGAGCGGATACATATTTGAATGTATTTAGAAAAATAAACAAA
TAGGGGTTCCGCGCACATTTCCCCGAAAAGTGCCACCTAAATTGTAAGCGTTAATATTTTGTTAAAATTC
GCGTTAAATTTTTGTTAAATCAGCTCATTTTTTAACCAATAGGCCGAAATCGGCAAAATCCCTTATAAAT
CAAAAGAATAGACCGAGATAGGGT
[37 nt withheld, positions 5975-6011]
AAAGAACGTGGACTCCAACGTCAAAGG
[49 nt withheld, positions 6039-6087]
T
[91 nt withheld, positions 6089-6179]
G
[124 nt withheld, positions 6181-6304]
CCCATTCGCCATTCAGGCTGCGCAACTGTTGGGAAGGGCGATCGGTGCGGGCCTCTTCGCTATTACGCCA
GCTGGCGAAAGGGGGATGTGCTGCAAGGCGATTAAGTTGGGTAACGCCAGGGTTTTCCCAGTCACGACGT
TGTAAAACGACGGCCAGTGAGCGCGCGTAATACGACTCACTATAGGGCGAATTGGGTACGTCCCTAGGCC
TCCAAAAAAGCCTCCTCACTACTTCTGGAATAGCTCAGAGGCCGAGGCGGCCTCGGCCTCTGCATAAATA
AAAAAAATTAGTCAGCCATGGGGCGGAGAATGGGCGGAACTGGGCGGAGTTAGGGGCGGGATGGGCGGAG
TTAGGGGCGGGATAGCTAGAGCCAGACATGATAAGATACATTGATGAGTTTGGACAAACCACAACTAGAA
TGCAGTGAAAAAAATGCTTTATTTGTGAAATTTGTGATGCTATTGCTTTATTTGTAACCATTATAAGCTG
CAATAAACAAGTTCCTCTCACTCTCTGATATTCATTTCTTTGCAAGTTATAAATACTGAATAATAAGATG
ACATGAACTACTACTGCTAGAGATTTTCCACACTGACTAAAAGGGTCTGAGGGATCTCTAGTTACCAGAG
TCACACAACAGACGGGCACACACTACTTGAAGCACTCAAGGCAAGCTTTATTGAGGCTTAAGCAGTGGGT
TCCCTAGTTAGCCAGAGAGCTCCCAGGCTCAGATCTGGTCTAACCAGAGAGACCCAGTACAAGCAAAAAG
CAGATCTTGTCTTCGTTGGGAGTGAATTAGCCCTTCCAGTCCCCCCTTTTCTTTTAAAAAGTGGCTAAGA
TCTACAGCTGCCTTGTAAGTCATTGGTCTTAAAGGTACCGAGCTCGAATTCCAGGCGGGGAGGCGGCCCA
AAGGGAGATCCGACTCGTCTGAGGGCGAAGGCGAAGACGCGGAAGAGGCCGCAGAGCCGGCAGCAGGCCG
CGGGAAGGAAGGTCCGCTGGATTGAGGGCCGAAGGGACGTAGCAGAAGGACGTCCCGCGCAGAATCCAGG
TGGCAACACAGGCGAGCAGCCATGGAAAGGACGTCAGCTTCCCCGACAACACCACGGAATTGTCAGTGCC
CAACAGCCGAGCCCCTGTCCAGCAGCGGGCAAGGCAGGCGGCGATGAGTTCCGCCGTGGCAATAGGGAGG
GGGAAAGCGAAAGTCCCGGAAAGGAGCTGACAGGTGGTGGCAATGCCCCAACCAGTGGGGGTTGCGTCAG
CAAACACAGTGCACACCACGCCACGTTGCCTGACAACGGGCCACAACTCCTCATAAAGAGACAGCAACCA
GGATTTATACAAGGAGGAGAAAATGAAAGCCATACGGGAAGCAATAGCATGATACAAAGGCATTAAAGCA
GCGTATCCACATAGCGTAAAAGGAGCAACATAGTTAAGAATACCAGTCAATCTTTCACAAATTTTGTAAT
CCAGAGGTTGATTGTCGACTCTAGACTCGACTCTAGAGGATCCCCCTGTTCCACCTCTTGAAGGCTATGT
AGGCCACAAGGCCCACAACCACAGCAGCCAGGATGGAGCAATAGACAGGGATGAGGTTGTCGGTGGTGCC
TCGGGTCACCACGGGCTGGGAGCTGCCCATCACTGTGGTCACCACACCTGCCACCGTGCTGGCTATGAGG
TCTTGTTCTGGAGGTGCCTCAGGCTCCTGGGTGCTGGGGGCTGTGCTGTCCGAGCCCTCTGGGGGTGTGG
ACCGTGTAATCCAACGGCCAGGGATCTCCTCGCACTCGGCGTCGGCCCAGCGTGTGCACTCGCGGAGCTG
GCGCTCGGTGTCCTCGCACACGGTGCAGGGCAGGCACGGGTCCACGTGGTTGGCCTCGTCGGAATACGTG
CCGTCGGGGCACTCCTCGCACACGGTGTTCTGCTTGTCCTGGCAGGAGAACACGAGGCCCGAGCCCGCCT
CGCACACGCGGCACGCCTCGCAGCGCCCAGTCGTCTCATCCTGGTAGTAGCCGTAGGCGCAGCGGCACAC
GGCGTCGTCGGCCTCCACGCACGGCGCCGACATGCTCTGGAGCCCCACGCACTCGGTGCACGGCTTGCAC
GGCTCGGTCGCGCTCACCACGTCGGAGAACGTCACGCTGTCCAGGCAGGGCTCACACACGGTCTGGTTGG
CTCCACAAGGCTGGGCCACACCCTCGCCCAGGTTGCAGGCTTTGCAGCACTCACCGCTGTGTGTGTACAG
GCCTGTGGGGCATGCCTCCTTGGCACCTCCAAGGGACACCCCCAGAAGCAGCAACAGCAGCAGGCGCGGC
CCGTCCATGGCGCGGCCGGTGGCACCTGCCCCCATCGCCCGCCTCCCGCGGCAGCGCTCGACTTCCAGCT
CGGTCCGCTTTGCGGACTGATGGGGCTGCGCTGCGCTGCGCTCCAGCGCCCCCCCTGCCCGCCGGAGCTG
GCCGCGGCCCGAATTCCTGCAGCCCGGGGGATCCCCCTGGGGAGAGAGGTCGGTGATTCGGTCAACGAGG
GAGCCGACTGCCGACGTGCGCTCCGGAGGCTTGCAGAATGCGGAACACCGCGCGGGCAGGAACAGGGCCC
ACACTACCGCCCCACACCCCGCCTCCCGCACCGCCCCTTCCCGGCCGCTGCTCTCGGCGCGCCCTGCTGA
GCAGCCGCTATTGGCCACAGCCCATCGCGGTCGGCGCGCTGCCATTGCTCCCTGGCGCTGTCCGTCTGCG
AGGGTACTAGTGAGACGTGCGGCTTCCGTTTGTCACGTCCGGCACGCCGCGAACCGCAAGGAACCTTCCC
GACTTAGGGGCGGAGCAGGAAGCGTCGCCGGGGGGCCCACAAGGGTAGCGGCGAAGATCCGGGTGACGCT
GCGAACGGACGTGAAGAATGTGCGAGACCCAGGGTCGGCGCCGCTGCGTTTCCCGGAACCACGCCCAGAG
CAGCCGCGTCCCTGCGCAAACCCAGGGCTGCCTTGGAAAAGGCGCAACCCCAACCCCGTGGAATTCGATA
TCAAGCTTCTCGAGGGTAGGCGTGTACGGTGGGAGGCCTATATAAGCAGAGCTCGTTTAGTGAACCGTCA
GATCGCCTGGAGACGCCATCCACGCTGTTTTGACCTCCATAGAAGACACCGGGACCGATCCAGCCTCCGC
GGAATTCACC
Features (pLannotate 1.2.2; 34 found; start..end, strand, type, name):
      1..720     +  CDS            EGFP: the original enhanced GFP (Yang et al., 1996) mammalian codon-optimized
    950..969     +  misc_feature   MCS (fragment): pBluescript multiple cloning site
    997..1131    -  polyA_signal   SV40 poly(A) signal: SV40 polyadenylation signal
   1154..1238    -  CDS            large T antigen (fragment): large T antigen from SV40 (simian virus 40)
   1268..1385    -  misc_feature   cPPT/CTS: central polypurine tract and central termination sequence of HIV-1
   1404..1504    -  CDS            Rev (fragment): human immunodeficiency virus 1 (HIV-1) Rev protein; rev; enhances nuclear export of unspliced and incompletely spliced viral mRNAs
   1881..2114    -  misc_feature   RRE: The Rev response element (RRE) of HIV-1 allows for Rev-dependent mRNA export from the nucleus to the cytoplasm.
   2260..2623    -  CDS            HIV-1 gag (fragment): gag protein from human immunodeficiency virus 1; gag
   2607..2732    -  misc_feature   HIV-1 Ψ: packaging signal of human immunodeficiency virus type 1
   2779..2959    -  LTR            5' LTR (truncated): truncated 5' long terminal repeat (LTR) from HIV-1
   2974..3177    -  promoter       CMV promoter: human cytomegalovirus (CMV) immediate early promoter
   3178..3557    -  enhancer       CMV enhancer: human cytomegalovirus immediate early enhancer
   3658..3676    -  promoter       T3 promoter: promoter for bacteriophage T3 RNA polymerase
   3721..3737    -  protein_bind   lac operator: The lac repressor binds to the lac operator to inhibit transcription in E. coli. This inhibition can be relieved by adding lactose or isopropyl-β-D-thiogalactopyranoside (IPTG). lac repressor encoded by lacI
   3745..3775    -  promoter       lac promoter: promoter for the E. coli lac operon
   3790..3811    -  protein_bind   CAP binding site: CAP binding activates transcription in the presence of cAMP. E. coli catabolite activator protein
   3824..3916    -  CDS            lacI (fragment): lac repressor; lacI; The lac repressor binds to the lac operator to inhibit transcription in E. coli. This inhibition can be relieved by adding lactose or isopropyl-β-D-thiogalactopyranoside (IPTG).
   4099..4687    -  rep_origin     ori: high-copy-number ColE1/pMB1/pBR322/pUC origin of replication
   4858..5718    -  CDS            AmpR: β-lactamase; bla; confers resistance to ampicillin, carbenicillin, and related antibiotics
   5719..5823    -  promoter       AmpR promoter: bla
   5876..6304    -  rep_origin     f1 ori (sequence partly withheld): f1 bacteriophage origin of replication; arrow indicates direction of (+) strand synthesis
   6309..6464    -  CDS            lacZα (fragment): LacZα fragment of β-galactosidase; lacZ fragment
   6472..6490    +  promoter       T7 promoter: promoter for bacteriophage T7 RNA polymerase
   6511..6646    -  rep_origin     SV40 ori: SV40 origin of replication
   6686..6807    -  polyA_signal   SV40 poly(A) signal: SV40 polyadenylation signal
   6879..7112    -  LTR            3' LTR (ΔU3): self-inactivating 3' long terminal repeat (LTR) from HIV-1
   7114..7182    -  CDS            nef (fragment): NEF_HV1Z2 - Experimental evidence at protein level: Swiss-Prot protein existence level 1. Extracellular Nef protein targets CD4(+) T-lymphocytes for apoptosis by interacting with CXCR4 surface receptors. From Human immunodeficiency virus type 1 group M subtype D (isolate Z2/CDC-Z34) (HIV-1).
   7199..7787    -  misc_feature   WPRE: woodchuck hepatitis virus posttranscriptional regulatory element
   7801..7819    -  misc_feature   MCS (fragment): pUC18/19 multiple cloning site
   7822..8649    -  CDS            NGFR (fragment): TNR16_HUMAN - Also known as TNFRSF16. Experimental evidence at protein level: Swiss-Prot protein existence level 1. Low affinity receptor which can bind to NGF, BDNF, NTF3, and NTF4. Forms a heterodimeric receptor with SORCS2 that binds the precursor forms of NGF, BDNF and NTF3 with high affinity, and has much lower affinity for mature NGF and BDNF (PubMed:24908487). Plays an important role in differentiation and survival of specific neuronal populations during development (By similarity). Can mediate cell survival as well as cell death of neural cells. Plays a role in the inactivation of RHOA
   8764..8788    -  misc_feature   MCS (fragment): pBluescript multiple cloning site
   8791..9301    -  promoter       hPGK promoter: human phosphoglycerate kinase 1 promoter
   9304..9327    +  misc_feature   MCS (fragment): pBluescript multiple cloning site
   9329..9367    +  promoter       minimal CMV promoter: human cytomegalovirus (CMV) immediate early promoter
