[The description below was written by a language model from this plasmid's Addgene catalogue record and pLannotate feature annotations shown in this document.]
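Description:
AB.pCCL.sin.cPPT.GFP.miR-210-3p.sensor.PGK.dNGFR.WPRE is a third-generation-style, self-inactivating HIV-1 lentiviral transfer plasmid that reports the activity of human miR-210-3p in transduced cells. It is maintained in E. coli through a high-copy ColE1/pUC origin with ampicillin resistance, and also carries f1 and SV40 origins. The viral genome is transcribed from a CMV enhancer/promoter fused to a truncated 5' LTR and contains the Ψ packaging signal with a partial gag sequence, the RRE for Rev-dependent export, the cPPT/CTS, a WPRE to boost transcript expression, and a ΔU3 3' LTR that silences LTR promoter activity after integration.

The payload is a bidirectional expression unit. The human PGK promoter drives a truncated NGFR (dNGFR), a surface marker, in one direction. An adjacent minimal CMV promoter points the opposite way towards EGFP, which is followed by an SV40 polyadenylation signal. The 171 bp miR-210-3p sensor insert, cloned between NheI and AgeI sites, is not annotated in the feature table. The unannotated gap between the EGFP coding sequence and its poly(A) signal suggests that it lies in the EGFP 3' untranslated region, but the record does not confirm this position or describe the insert's internal composition.

In such a design, active miR-210-3p suppresses the GFP transcript while dNGFR is unaffected, so the GFP-to-NGFR ratio measures microRNA activity normalised for transduction and expression level. The associated publication describes libraries of microRNA sensors and decoys for high-throughput assessment of microRNA function. The sequenced record is slightly shorter (9,464 nt) than the catalogued total of 9,480 bp.
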