Addgene plasmid #85920: AB.pCCL.sin.cPPT.GFP.miR-210-3p.sensor.PGK.dNGFR.WPRE
Purpose: Sensor Plasmid
Depositing lab: Brian Brown. Depositing organization: Icahn School of Medicine at Mount Sinai. Publication: High-throughput assessment of microRNA activity and function using microRNA sensor and decoy libraries. Mullokandov G, Baccarini A, Ruzo A, Jayaprakash AD, Tung N, Israelow B, Evans MJ, Sachidanandam R, Brown BD. Nat Methods. 2012 Jul 1;9(8):840-6. doi: 10.1038/nmeth.2078. PubMed 22751203.
Backbone
  Vector backbone: AB.pCCL.sin.cPPT.GFP.PGK.dNGFR.WPRE
  Backbone size w/o insert (bp): 9309
  Total vector size (bp): 9480
  Vector type: Lentiviral
  Selectable markers: eGFP , NGFR
Growth in bacteria
  Bacterial resistance: Ampicillin, 100 μg/mL
  Growth temperature: 37°C
  Growth strain: NEB Stable
  Copy number: High Copy
Gene/Insert
  Gene/Insert name: miR-210-3p Sensor
  Species: H. sapiens (human)
  Insert size (bp): 171
  Entrez Gene: MIR210 (a.k.a. MIRN210, mir-210)
  Promoter: PGK
  Cloning method: Restriction Enzyme; 5′ cloning site NheI (not destroyed); 3′ cloning site AgeI (not destroyed)
  Sequencing primers: 5′ AACAGACATACAAACTAAAG
Terms and licenses: Academic/Nonprofit Terms; Industry Terms: Not Available to Industry
How to cite: AB.pCCL.sin.cPPT.GFP.miR-210-3p.sensor.PGK.dNGFR.WPRE was a gift from Brian Brown (Addgene plasmid # 85920 ; http://n2t.net/addgene:85920 ; RRID:Addgene_85920)
