>Addgene plasmid #85920 | AB.pCCL.sin.cPPT.GFP.miR-210-3p.sensor.PGK.dNGFR.WPRE | depositor partial sequence | sequence record 167412 | AB.pCCL.sin.cPPT.GFP.miR-210-3p.sensor.PGK.dNGFR.WPRE sequence 845 bps
TTTTATCGATCACGAGACTAGCCTCGAGAGATCTGATCATAATCAGCCATACCACATTTGTAGAGGTTTT
ACTTGCTTTAAAAAACCTCCCACACCTCCCCCTGAACCTGAAACATAAAATGAATGCAATTGTTGTTGTT
AACTTGTTTATTGCAGCTTATAATGGTTACAAATAAGGCAATAGCATCACAAATTTCACAAATAAGGCAT
TTTTTTCACTGCATTCTAGTTTTGGTTTGTCCAAACTCATCAATGTATCTTATCATGTCTGGATCTCAAA
TCCCTCGGAAGCTGCGCCTGTCATCGAATTCCTGCAGCCCGGTGCATGACTAAGCTAGTACCGGTCTGTG
CGTGTGACAGCGGCTGACTGTGCGTGTGACAGCGGCTGACTGTGCGTGTGACAGCGGCTGACTGTGCGTG
TGACAGCGGCTGACTGTGCGTGTGACAGCGGCTGACTGTGCGTGTGACAGCGGCTGAGCTACGTCGACCA
GTACTCCCCAGTTAAGGTCGGCTAGCTCAGTTAGCCTCCCCCATCTCTCGACGCGGCCGCTTTACTTGTA
CAGCTCGTCCATGCCGAGAGTGATCCCGGCGGCGGTCACGAACTCCAGCAGGACCATGTGATCGCGCTTC
TCGTTGGGGTCTTTGCTCAGGGCGGACTGGGTGCTCAGGTAGTGGTTGTCGGGCAGCAGCACGGGGCCGT
CGCCGATGGGGGTGTTCTGCTGGTAGTGGTCGGCGAGCTGCACGCTGCCGTCCTCGATGTTGTGGCGGAT
CTTGAAGTTCACCTTGATGCCGTTCTTCTGCTTGTCGGCCATGATATAGACGTTGTGGCTGTTGTAGTTG
TACTC
